>Addgene plasmid #41381 | TAL3207 | depositor partial sequence | sequence record 55020 | TAL3207 sequence 2430 bps
TCTAGAGCTAGCACCATGGACTACAAAGACCATGACGGTGATTATAAAGATCATGACATCGATTACAAGG
ATGACGATGACAAGATGGCCCCCAAGAAGAAGAGGAAGGTGGGCATTCACCGCGGGGTACCTATGGTGGA
CTTGAGGACACTCGGTTATTCGCAACAGCAACAGGAGAAAATCAAGCCTAAGGTCAGGAGCACCGTCGCG
CAACACCACGAGGCGCTTGTGGGGCATGGCTTCACTCATGCGCATATTGTCGCGCTTTCACAGCACCCTG
CGGCGCTTGGGACGGTGGCTGTCAAATACCAAGATATGATTGCGGCCCTGCCCGAAGCCACGCACGAGGC
AATTGTAGGGGTCGGTAAACAGTGGTCGGGAGCGCGAGCACTTGAGGCGCTGCTGACTGTGGCGGGTGAG
CTTAGGGGGCCTCCGCTCCAGCTCGACACCGGGCAGCTGCTGAAGATCGCGAAGAGAGGGGGAGTAACAG
CGGTAGAGGCAGTGCACGCCTGGCGCAATGCGCTCACCGGGGCCCCCTTGAACCTGACCCCAGACCAGGT
AGTCGCAATCGCGAACAATAATGGGGGAAAGCAAGCCCTGGAAACCGTGCAAAGGTTGTTGCCGGTCCTT
TGTCAAGACCACGGCCTTACACCGGAGCAAGTCGTGGCCATTGCAAGCAACATCGGTGGCAAACAGGCTC
TTGAGACGGTTCAGAGACTTCTCCCAGTTCTCTGTCAAGCCCACGGGCTGACTCCCGATCAAGTTGTAGC
GATTGCGAATAACAATGGAGGGAAACAAGCATTGGAGACTGTCCAACGGCTCCTTCCCGTGTTGTGTCAA
GCCCACGGTTTGACGCCTGCACAAGTGGTCGCCATCGCCAACAACAACGGCGGTAAGCAGGCGCTGGAAA
CAGTACAGCGCCTGCTGCCTGTACTGTGCCAGGATCATGGACTGACCCCAGACCAGGTAGTCGCAATCGC
GTCACATGACGGGGGAAAGCAAGCCCTGGAAACCGTGCAAAGGTTGTTGCCGGTCCTTTGTCAAGACCAC
GGCCTTACACCGGAGCAAGTCGTGGCCATTGCATCCCACGACGGTGGCAAACAGGCTCTTGAGACGGTTC
AGAGACTTCTCCCAGTTCTCTGTCAAGCCCACGGGCTGACTCCCGATCAAGTTGTAGCGATTGCGTCGAA
CATTGGAGGGAAACAAGCATTGGAGACTGTCCAACGGCTCCTTCCCGTGTTGTGTCAAGCCCACGGTTTG
ACGCCTGCACAAGTGGTCGCCATCGCCAACAACAACGGCGGTAAGCAGGCGCTGGAAACAGTACAGCGCC
TGCTGCCTGTACTGTGCCAGGATCATGGACTGACCCCAGACCAGGTAGTCGCAATCGCGTCACATGACGG
GGGAAAGCAAGCCCTGGAAACCGTGCAAAGGTTGTTGCCGGTCCTTTGTCAAGACCACGGCCTTACACCG
GAGCAAGTCGTGGCCATTGCAAGCAACATCGGTGGCAAACAGGCTCTTGAGACGGTTCAGAGACTTCTCC
CAGTTCTCTGTCAAGCCCACGGGCTGACTCCCGATCAAGTTGTAGCGATTGCGAATAACAATGGAGGGAA
ACAAGCATTGGAGACTGTCCAACGGCTCCTTCCCGTGTTGTGTCAAGCCCACGGTTTGACGCCTGCACAA
GTGGTCGCCATCGCCAACAACAACGGCGGTAAGCAGGCGCTGGAAACAGTACAGCGCCTGCTGCCTGTAC
TGTGCCAGGATCATGGACTGACCCCAGACCAGGTAGTCGCAATCGCGAACAATAATGGGGGAAAGCAAGC
CCTGGAAACCGTGCAAAGGTTGTTGCCGGTCCTTTGTCAAGACCACGGCCTTACACCGGAGCAAGTCGTG
GCCATTGCAAATAATAACGGTGGCAAACAGGCTCTTGAGACGGTTCAGAGACTTCTCCCAGTTCTCTGTC
AAGCCCACGGGCTGACTCCCGATCAAGTTGTAGCGATTGCGAATAACAATGGAGGGAAACAAGCATTGGA
GACTGTCCAACGGCTCCTTCCCGTGTTGTGTCAAGCCCACGGTTTGACGCCTGCACAAGTGGTCGCCATC
GCCAGCCATGATGGCGGTAAGCAGGCGCTGGAAACAGTACAGCGCCTGCTGCCTGTACTGTGCCAGGATC
ATGGACTGACACCCGAACAGGTGGTCGCCATTGCTTCTAATGGGGGAGGACGGCCAGCCTTGGAGTCCAT
CGTAGCCCAATTGTCCAGGCCCGATCCCGCGTTGGCTGCGTTAACGAATGACCATCTGGTGGCGTTGGCA
TGTCTTGGTGGACGACCCGCGCTCGATGCAGTCAAAAAGGGTCTGCCTCATGCTCCCGCATTGATCAAAA
GAACCAACCGGCGGATTCCCGAGAGAACTTCCCATCGAGTCGCGGGATCC
