>Addgene plasmid #41381 | TAL3207 | addgene partial sequence | sequence record 56343 | JDS-TALEN-F 5'-TAGGGGTCGGTAAACAGTGG-3'
GCGCTGCTGACTGTGGCGGGTGAGCTTAGGGGGCCTCCGCTCCAGCTCGACACCGGGCAGCTGCTGAAGA
TCGCGAAGAGAGGGGGAGTAACAGCGGTAGAGGCAGTGCACGCCTGGCGCAATGCGCTCACCGGGGCCCC
CTTGAACCTGACCCCAGACCAGGTAGTCGCAATCGCGAACAATAATGGGGGAAAGCAAGCCCTGGAAACC
GTGCAAAGGTTGTTGCCGGTCCTTTGTCAAGACCACGGCCTTACACCGGAGCAAGTCGTGGCCATTGCAA
GCAACATCGGTGGCAAACAGGCTCTTGAGACGGTTCAGAGACTTCTCCCAGTTCTCTGTCAAGCCCACGG
GCTGACTCCCGATCAAGTTGTAGCGATTGCGAATAACAATGGAGGGAAACAAGCATTGGAGACTGTCCAA
CGGCTCCTTCCCGTGTTGTGTCAAGCCCACGGTTTGACGCCTGCACAAGTGGTCGCCATCGCCAACAACA
ACGGCGGTAAGCAGGCGCTGGAAACAGTACAGCGCCTGCTGCCTGTACTGTGCCAGGATCATGGACTGAC
CCCAGACCAGGTAGTCGCAATCGCGTCACATGACGGGGGAAAGCAAGCCCTGGAAACCGTGCAAAGGTTG
TTGCCGGTCCTTTGTCAAGACCACGGCCTTACACCGGAGCAAGTCGTGGCCATTGCATCCCACGACGGTG
GCAAACAGGCTCTTGAGACGGTTCAGAGACTTCTCCCAGTTCTCTGTCAAGCCCACGGGCTGACTCCCGA
TCAAGTTGTAGCGATTGCGTCGAACATTGGAGGGAAACAAGCATTGGAGACTGTCCAACGGCTCCTTCCC
GTGTTGTGTCAAGCCCACGGTTTGACGCCTGCACAAGTGGTC
