[The description below was written by a language model from this plasmid's Addgene catalogue record.]
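Description:
TAL3207 is a TALEN expression plasmid built on the JDS78 backbone, a mammalian expression vector that also carries a T7 promoter. It encodes the "right" half of a nuclease pair directed against the zebrafish (D. rerio) gene znf385c. The roughly 1.6 kb insert is not the znf385c coding sequence itself. It is an engineered array of TAL effector repeats assembled to recognise a specific 18-nucleotide half-site in that gene. The array was placed by restriction cloning into the roughly 6.4 kb backbone, and the cloning sites were destroyed in the process. The plasmid is propagated at high copy in E. coli under ampicillin selection. The record does not state the origin of replication, and no feature table is provided.

The backbone supplies the remaining parts of the nuclease: an N-terminal 3X FLAG tag for detecting the protein, and a C-terminal wild-type FokI cleavage domain. Because FokI must dimerise to cut DNA, this construct is meant to be used with a matching "left" TALEN that binds the opposite strand across a short spacer. The two FokI domains then meet and introduce a double-strand break, and error-prone repair of that break can produce disruptive insertions or deletions. A CMV promoter drives expression in transfected mammalian cells. The T7 designation suggests the coding region can also be transcribed in vitro to make mRNA, the usual route for delivery into zebrafish embryos, although the record does not state this. The name and the associated work indicate the plasmid belongs to a community set of TALENs for targeted gene disruption in zebrafish.
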