Addgene plasmid #41381: TAL3207
Depositing lab: Keith Joung. Depositing organization: Massachusetts General Hospital. Publication: Targeted gene disruption in somatic zebrafish cells using engineered TALENs. Sander JD, Cade L, Khayter C, Reyon D, Peterson RT, Joung JK, Yeh JR. Nat Biotechnol. 2011 Aug 5;29(8):697-8. doi: 10.1038/nbt.1934. PubMed 21822241.
Backbone
  Vector backbone: JDS78
  Backbone manufacturer: Addgene plasmid #32290
  Backbone size w/o insert (bp): 6447
  Vector type: Mammalian Expression ; T7
Growth in bacteria
  Bacterial resistance: Ampicillin, 100 μg/mL
  Growth temperature: 37°C
  Growth strain: XL1 Blue
  Copy number: High Copy
Gene/Insert
  Gene/Insert name: ZebrafishCommunity-znf385c-Right (alt name: znf385c)
  Species: D. rerio (zebrafish)
  Insert size (bp): 1640
  Entrez Gene: znf385c
  Promoter: CMV
  Tag / fusion protein: 3X Flag (N terminal on backbone); WT FOKI (C terminal on backbone)
  Cloning method: Restriction Enzyme; 5′ cloning site N/A (destroyed during cloning); 3′ cloning site N/A (destroyed during cloning)
  Sequencing primers: 5′ CMV-F; 3′ BGH-rev
Terms and licenses: Academic/Nonprofit Terms; Industry Terms: Not Available to Industry
Depositor comments: Target binding site: TGAGGCCAGCAGGGGGCT It is strongly recommended that users perform a diagnostic digest to verify this plasmid prior to use. For example, a double digest of the plasmid with BamHI and KpnI should result in two bands at 2.3kb and 5.8kb.
How to cite: TAL3207 was a gift from Keith Joung (Addgene plasmid # 41381 ; http://n2t.net/addgene:41381 ; RRID:Addgene_41381)
